>Addgene plasmid #16525 | FBE/SBE-Luc | addgene partial sequence | sequence record 23143 | 16525 with LucNrev
CGGANGANGGCGCCGGGCCTTTCTTTATGTTTTTGGCGTCTTCCATGGTGGCTTTACCAACAGTACCGGA
ATGCCAAGCTTACTTAGATCGCAGATCTCGATACCGGATCCATTATATACCCGAATTCGATATCGACGTC
CAGCTGTCGAGCCCGGGCTAGCATTGTCAGTCTAGACATACTCCGAGCTCGGTACAGCCAATACACAATC
CGGTACCTATCGATAGAGAAATGTTCTGGCACCTGCACTTGCACTGGGGACAGCCTATTTTGCTAGTTTG
TTTTGTTTCGTTTTGTTTTGATGGAGAGCGTATGTTAGTACTATCGATTCACACAAAAAACCAACACACA
GATGTAATGAAAATAAAGATATTTTATTGCGGCCGCTCCAAGTACCTCCCGTACCTTAATATTACTTACT
TATCATGGTAGCTTGGGCTGGCGTAATAGCGAAGAGGCCCGCACCGATCGCCCTTCCCAACAGTTGCGCA
GCCTGAATGGCGAATGGCAAATTGTAAGCGTTAATATTTTGTTAAAATTCGCGTTAAATTTTTGTTAAAT
CAGCTCATTTTTTAACCAATAGGCCGAAATCGGCAAAATCCCTTATAAATCAAAAGAATAGACCGAGATA
GGGTTGAGTGTTGTTCCAGTTTGGAACAAGAGTCCACTATTAAAGAACGTGGACTCCAACGTCAAAGGGC
GAAAAACCGCNAATCAGGGCGATGGCCCACTACGTGAACCTCACCCTAATCANGTTTTTTGGGGTCGAGG
GGCCGTAAAGCACTAAATGGGAACCCTAAAAGGGAGCCCCCGATTANAGCT
