[The description below was written by a language model from this plasmid's Addgene catalogue record.]
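Description:
FBE/SBE-Luc is a mammalian luciferase reporter plasmid built on the pBV-Luc backbone, which is listed at about 4.9 kb without insert. It is propagated in E. coli under ampicillin selection. The record does not state the origin of replication or the copy number, and no feature table is provided, so the exact layout of the backbone cannot be confirmed here. That includes the nature of any minimal promoter upstream of the luciferase gene.

The insert is a composite regulatory element that combines a FAST-1 binding element (FBE) with a Smad binding element (SBE), placed upstream of the backbone's luciferase coding sequence. According to the depositor's notes, it was made from an existing FBE-luc reporter by cloning an SBE-containing oligonucleotide into that plasmid's SacI and NheI sites. The two types of binding site therefore sit together in front of the reporter. The catalogue lists luciferase as a C-terminal "tag", but the insert is a set of DNA binding sites rather than a coding sequence. Luciferase is therefore best understood as the transcriptional readout and not as a fusion partner.

Luciferase output is expected to reflect the binding and activity of FAST-1, a forkhead-family transcription factor, and of Smad proteins at their respective sites. This makes the construct suitable for transient transfection assays of TGF-β and activin signalling, which matches the associated study characterising human FAST-1 as a transducer of these pathways. Comparison with reporters carrying only one type of element would presumably allow cooperation between FAST-1 and Smads to be tested, though the record does not describe specific experiments.
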