Addgene plasmid #16525: FBE/SBE-Luc
Depositing lab: Bert Vogelstein. Depositing organization: Johns Hopkins University and School of Medicine. Publication: Characterization of human FAST-1, a TGF beta and activin signal transducer. Zhou S, Zawel L, Lengauer C, Kinzler KW, Vogelstein B. Mol Cell. 1998 Jul . 2(1):121-7. 10.1016/S1097-2765(00)80120-3 PubMed 9702198.
Backbone
  Vector backbone: pBV-Luc
  Backbone manufacturer: Vogelstein Lab
  Backbone size w/o insert (bp): 4867
  Vector type: Mammalian Expression, Luciferase
Growth in bacteria
  Bacterial resistance: Ampicillin, 100 μg/mL
  Growth temperature: 37°C
  Growth strain: DH5alpha
  Copy number: Unknown
Gene/Insert
  Gene/Insert name: FBE/SBE (alt names: FAST-1 binding element; Smad binding element)
  Tag / fusion protein: luciferase (C terminal on backbone)
  Cloning method: Restriction Enzyme
  Sequencing primers: 5′ n/a; 3′ LucNrev
Terms and licenses: Academic/Nonprofit Terms; Industry Terms: Not Available to Industry
Depositor comments: FBE/SBE-luc was made by cloning the SBE-containing oligonucleotide into the Sac1 and Nhe1 sites of FBE-luc.
How to cite: FBE/SBE-Luc was a gift from Bert Vogelstein (Addgene plasmid # 16525 ; http://n2t.net/addgene:16525 ; RRID:Addgene_16525)
